>Addgene plasmid #185769 | SFFV-IKZF3-CTERM-GFP | addgene full sequence | sequence record 372486 | Addgene NGS Result
GCGCCCAATACGCAAACCGCCTCTCCCCGCGCGTTGGCCGATTCATTAATGCAGCTGGCACGACAGGTTT
CCCGACTGGAAAGCGGGCAGTGAGCGCAACGCAATTAATGTGAGTTAGCTCACTCATTAGGCACCCCAGG
CTTTACACTTTATGCTTCCGGCTCGTATGTTGTGTGGAATTGTGAGCGGATAACAATTTCACACAGGAAA
CAGCTATGACCATGATTACGCCAAGCGCGCAATTAACCCTCACTAAAGGGAACAAAAGCTGGAGCTGCAA
GCTTAATGTAGTCTTATGCAATACTCTTGTAGTCTTGCAACATGGTAACGATGAGTTAGCAACATGCCTT
ACAAGGAGAGAAAAAGCACCGTGCATGCCGATTGGTGGAAGTAAGGTGGTACGATCGTGCCTTATTAGGA
AGGCAACAGACGGGTCTGACATGGATTGGACGAACCACTGAATTGCCGCATTGCAGAGATATTGTATTTA
AGTGCCTAGCTCGATACATAAACGGGTCTCTCTGGTTAGACCAGATCTGAGCCTGGGAGCTCTCTGGCTA
ACTAGGGAACCCACTGCTTAAGCCTCAATAAAGCTTGCCTTGAGTGCTTCAAGTAGTGTGTGCCCGTCTG
TTGTGTGACTCTGGTAACTAGAGATCCCTCAGACCCTTTTAGTCAGTGTGGAAAATCTCTAGCAGTGGCG
CCCGAACAGGGACTTGAAAGCGAAAGGGAAACCAGAGGAGCTCTCTCGACGCAGGACTCGGCTTGCTGAA
GCGCGCACGGCAAGAGGCGAGGGGCGGCGACTGGTGAGTACGCCAAAAATTTTGACTAGCGGAGGCTAGA
AGGAGAGAGATGGGTGCGAGAGCGTCAGTATTAAGCGGGGGAGAATTAGATCGCGATGGGAAAAAATTCG
GTTAAGGCCAGGGGGAAAGAAAAAATATAAATTAAAACATATAGTATGGGCAAGCAGGGAGCTAGAACGA
TTCGCAGTTAATCCTGGCCTGTTAGAAACATCAGAAGGCTGTAGACAAATACTGGGACAGCTACAACCAT
CCCTTCAGACAGGATCAGAAGAACTTAGATCATTATATAATACAGTAGCAACCCTCTATTGTGTGCATCA
AAGGATAGAGATAAAAGACACCAAGGAAGCTTTAGACAAGATAGAGGAAGAGCAAAACAAAAGTAAGACC
ACCGCACAGCAAGCGGCCGCTGATCTTCAGACCTGGAGGAGGAGATATGAGGGACAATTGGAGAAGTGAA
TTATATAAATATAAAGTAGTAAAAATTGAACCATTAGGAGTAGCACCCACCAAGGCAAAGAGAAGAGTGG
TGCAGAGAGAAAAAAGAGCAGTGGGAATAGGAGCTTTGTTCCTTGGGTTCTTGGGAGCAGCAGGAAGCAC
TATGGGCGCAGCGTCAATGACGCTGACGGTACAGGCCAGACAATTATTGTCTGGTATAGTGCAGCAGCAG
AACAATTTGCTGAGGGCTATTGAGGCGCAACAGCATCTGTTGCAACTCACAGTCTGGGGCATCAAGCAGC
TCCAGGCAAGAATCCTGGCTGTGGAAAGATACCTAAAGGATCAACAGCTCCTGGGGATTTGGGGTTGCTC
TGGAAAACTCATTTGCACCACTGCTGTGCCTTGGAATGCTAGTTGGAGTAATAAATCTCTGGAACAGATT
TGGAATCACACGACCTGGATGGAGTGGGACAGAGAAATTAACAATTACACAAGCTTAATACACTCCTTAA
TTGAAGAATCGCAAAACCAGCAAGAAAAGAATGAACAAGAATTATTGGAATTAGATAAATGGGCAAGTTT
GTGGAATTGGTTTAACATAACAAATTGGCTGTGGTATATAAAATTATTCATAATGATAGTAGGAGGCTTG
GTAGGTTTAAGAATAGTTTTTGCTGTACTTTCTATAGTGAATAGAGTTAGGCAGGGATATTCACCATTAT
CGTTTCAGACCCACCTCCCAACCCCGAGGGGACCCTATTCCAGCACATATGAGCTAGCTGCAGTAACGCC
ATTTTGCAAGGCATGGAAAAATACCAAACCAAGAATAGAGAAGTTCAGATCAAGGGCGGGTACATGAAAA
TAGCTAACGTTGGGCCAAACAGGATATCTGCGGTGAGCAGTTTCGGCCCCGGCCCGGGGCCAAGAACAGA
TGGTCACCGCAGTTTCGGCCCCGGCCCGAGGCCAAGAACAGATGGTCCCCAGATATGGCCCAACCCTCAG
CAGTTTCTTAAGACCCATCAGATGTTTCCAGGCTCCCCCAAGGACCTGAAATGACCCTGCGCCTTATTTG
AATTAACCAATCAGCCTGCTTCTCGCTTCTGTTCGCGCGCTTCTGCTTCCCGAGCTCTATAAAAGAGCTC
ACAACCCCTCACTCGGCGCGCCAGTCCTCCGACAGACTGAGTCGGCCGGTCGAATCAAGCTTATCGATAC
CGTCGACTCCGGAATAGCCACCATAGCCACCGCCACCATGACCGAGTACAAGCCAACTGTCCGCTTGGCA
ACCCGCGACGATGTGCCCAGGGCCGTCCGCACGCTGGCTGCTGCCTTCGCCGACTACCCAGCCACCCGCC
ACACCGTGGACCCGGACCGCCACATCGAGCGCGTCACCGAGCTGCAGGAGCTCTTCCTCACCCGAGTTGG
CCTTGACATTGGCAAGGTCTGGGTGGCGGACGACGGTGCTGCCGTGGCCGTCTGGACCACCCCCGAGTCG
GTCGAGGCTGGCGCCGTGTTCGCCGAGATCGGGCCGCGCATGGCCGAGCTTTCGGGCTCCCGGTTGGCTG
CCCAACAGCAGATGGAGGGGCTGTTGGCACCCCACCGCCCCAAGGAGCCGGCCTGGTTCCTGGCCACAGT
TGGTGTCTCTCCCGACCACCAGGGCAAGGGCCTGGGCAGCGCCGTGGTGCTGCCTGGGGTCGAGGCTGCC
GAGCGCGCTGGCGTCCCTGCCTTCCTGGAGACCTCTGCCCCTCGCAACTTGCCCTTCTACGAGCGCCTGG
GCTTCACCGTCACCGCGGACGTCGAGGTGCCCGAGGGGCCGCGCACCTGGTGCATGACCCGCAAGCCTGG
GGCAGGCTCCGGAGCCACCAACTTTTCCCTGCTGAAGCAGGCTGGCGACGTCGAGGAGAACCCTGGCCCT
GGATCCGTCAGTAAAGGGGAAGAATTGTTTACGGGTGTTGTTCCGATACTTGTTGAATTGGATGGGGATG
TGAATGGTCATAAATTTTCCGTTAGTGGTGAAGGGGAAGGTGACGCTACTTATGGTAAATTGACATTGAA
ATTTATTTGTACTACAGGAAAACTTCCAGTCCCATGGCCGACTTTGGTAACGACTCTTACATATGGAGTC
CAATGTTTTAGTAGGTATCCAGATCACATGAAACAACATGATTTCTTTAAATCAGCAATGCCTGAGGGAT
ATGTTCAAGAACGAACAATATTCTTTAAAGATGATGGGAACTATAAGACAAGGGCAGAAGTCAAATTTGA
AGGTGATACACTCGTTAATCGGATTGAACTGAAAGGGATAGATTTTAAGGAAGATGGGAATATTCTTGGG
CACAAACTTGAATATAATTATAATTCCCATAATGTATACATAATGGCTGACAAGCAGAAGAATGGAATTA
AAGTCAATTTTAAAATAAGGCATAATATAGAAGATGGGAGTGTCCAATTGGCTGATCATTACCAACAAAA
TACACCTATTGGGGATGGTCCTGTCCTCTTGCCTGATAATCATTATCTTTCTACACAATCTGCTCTCTCA
AAGGACCCTAATGAAAAGCGCGACCATATGGTGTTGTTGGAATTTGTCACTGCTGCAGGCATTACCCTGG
GAATGGATGAACTCTATAAAGAATTCGCTGAAGCTGCTGCAAAGGAAGCTGCAGCTAAGGAGGCTGCAGC
TAAGGCTTTCAATGTCTTAATGGTTCATAAGCGAAGCCATACTGGTGAACGCCCATTCCAGTGTAATCAG
TGTGGGGCATCTTTTACTCAGAAAGGTAACCTCCTCCGCCACATTAAACTGCACACAGGGGAAAAACCTT
TTAAGTGTCACCTCTGCAACTATGCATGCCAAAGAAGAGATGCGCTCGGTAAGCCTATCCCTAACCCTCT
CCTCGGTCTCGATTCTACGTAGGTACAAGTAAACTAGTAAGCTTGGCGTAACTAGATCTTGAGACAAATG
GCAGTATTCATCCACAATTTTAAAAGAAAAGGGGGGATTGGGGGGTACAGTGCAGGGGAAAGAATAGTAG
ACATAATAGCAACAGACATACAAACTAAAGAATTACAAAAACAAATTACAAAAATTCAAAATTTTCGGGT
TTATTACAGGGACAGCAGAGATCCACTTTGGGCTCGAGCTTGGTTCATTCTCAAGCCTACGCGTTAAGTC
GACAATCAACCTCTGGATTACAAAATTTGTGAAAGATTGACTGGTATTCTTAACTATGTTGCTCCTTTTA
CGCTATGTGGATACGCTGCTTTAATGCCTTTGTATCATGCTATTGCTTCCCGTATGGCTTTCATTTTCTC
CTCCTTGTATAAATCCTGGTTGCTGTCTCTTTATGAGGAGTTGTGGCCCGTTGTCAGGCAACGTGGCGTG
GTGTGCACTGTGTTTGCTGACGCAACCCCCACTGGTTGGGGCATTGCCACCACCTGTCAGCTCCTTTCCG
GGACTTTCGCTTTCCCCCTCCCTATTGCCACGGCGGAACTCATCGCCGCCTGCCTTGCCCGCTGCTGGAC
AGGGGCTCGGCTGTTGGGCACTGACAATTCCGTGGTGTTGTCGGGGAAATCATCGTCCTTTCCTTGGCTG
CTCGCCTGTGTTGCCACCTGGATTCTGCGCGGGACGTCCTTCTGCTACGTCCCTTCGGCCCTCAATCCAG
CGGACCTTCCTTCCCGCGGCCTGCTGCCGGCTCTGCGGCCTCTTCCGCGTCTTCGCCTTCGCCCTCAGAC
GAGTCGGATCTCCCTTTGGGCCGCCTCCCCGCGTCGACTTTAAGACCAATGACTTACAAGGCAGCTGTAG
ATCTTAGCCACTTTTTAAAAGAAAAGGGGGGACTGGAAGGGCTAATTCACTCCCAACGAAGACAAGATCT
GCTTTTTGCTTGTACTGGGTCTCTCTGGTTAGACCAGATCTGAGCCTGGGAGCTCTCTGGCTAACTAGGG
AACCCACTGCTTAAGCCTCAATAAAGCTTGCCTTGAGTGCTTCAAGTAGTGTGTGCCCGTCTGTTGTGTG
ACTCTGGTAACTAGAGATCCCTCAGACCCTTTTAGTCAGTGTGGAAAATCTCTAGCAGTACGTATAGTAG
TTCATGTCATCTTATTATTCAGTATTTATAACTTGCAAAGAAATGAATATCAGAGAGTGAGAGGAACTTG
TTTATTGCAGCTTATAATGGTTACAAATAAAGCAATAGCATCACAAATTTCACAAATAAAGCATTTTTTT
CACTGCATTCTAGTTGTGGTTTGTCCAAACTCATCAATGTATCTTATCATGTCTGGCTCTAGCTATCCCG
CCCCTAACTCCGCCCATCCCGCCCCTAACTCCGCCCAGTTCCGCCCATTCTCCGCCCCATGGCTGACTAA
TTTTTTTTATTTATGCAGAGGCCGAGGCCGCCTCGGCCTCTGAGCTATTCCAGAAGTAGTGAGGAGGCTT
TTTTGGAGGCCTAGGGACGTACCCAATTCGCCCTATAGTGAGTCGTATTACGCGCGCTCACTGGCCGTCG
TTTTACAACGTCGTGACTGGGAAAACCCTGGCGTTACCCAACTTAATCGCCTTGCAGCACATCCCCCTTT
CGCCAGCTGGCGTAATAGCGAAGAGGCCCGCACCGATCGCCCTTCCCAACAGTTGCGCAGCCTGAATGGC
GAATGGG
[124 nt withheld, positions 5888-6011]
C
[91 nt withheld, positions 6013-6103]
A
[49 nt withheld, positions 6105-6153]
CCTTTGACGTTGGAGTCCACGTTCTTT
[37 nt withheld, positions 6181-6217]
ACCCTATCTCGGTCTATTCTTTTGATTTATAAGGGATTTTGCCGATTTCGGCCTATTGGTTAAAAAATGA
GCTGATTTAACAAAAATTTAACGCGAATTTTAACAAAATATTAACGCTTACAATTTAGGTGGCACTTTTC
GGGGAAATGTGCGCGGAACCCCTATTTGTTTATTTTTCTAAATACATTCAAATATGTATCCGCTCATGAG
ACAATAACCCTGATAAATGCTTCAATAATATTGAAAAAGGAAGAGTATGAGTATTCAACATTTCCGTGTC
GCCCTTATTCCCTTTTTTGCGGCATTTTGCCTTCCTGTTTTTGCTCACCCAGAAACGCTGGTGAAAGTAA
AAGATGCTGAAGATCAGTTGGGTGCACGAGTGGGTTACATCGAACTGGATCTCAACAGCGGTAAGATCCT
TGAGAGTTTTCGCCCCGAAGAACGTTTTCCAATGATGAGCACTTTTAAAGTTCTGCTATGTGGCGCGGTA
TTATCCCGTATTGACGCCGGGCAAGAGCAACTCGGTCGCCGCATACACTATTCTCAGAATGACTTGGTTG
AGTACTCACCAGTCACAGAAAAGCATCTTACGGATGGCATGACAGTAAGAGAATTATGCAGTGCTGCCAT
AACCATGAGTGATAACACTGCGGCCAACTTACTTCTGACAACGATCGGAGGACCGAAGGAGCTAACCGCT
TTTTTGCACAACATGGGGGATCATGTAACTCGCCTTGATCGTTGGGAACCGGAGCTGAATGAAGCCATAC
CAAACGACGAGCGTGACACCACGATGCCTGTAGCAATGGCAACAACGTTGCGCAAACTATTAACTGGCGA
ACTACTTACTCTAGCTTCCCGGCAACAATTAATAGACTGGATGGAGGCGGATAAAGTTGCAGGACCACTT
CTGCGCTCGGCCCTTCCGGCTGGCTGGTTTATTGCTGATAAATCTGGAGCCGGTGAGCGTGGGTCTCGCG
GTATCATTGCAGCACTGGGGCCAGATGGTAAGCCCTCCCGTATCGTAGTTATCTACACGACGGGGAGTCA
GGCAACTATGGATGAACGAAATAGACAGATCGCTGAGATAGGTGCCTCACTGATTAAGCATTGGTAACTG
TCAGACCAAGTTTACTCATATATACTTTAGATTGATTTAAAACTTCATTTTTAATTTAAAAGGATCTAGG
TGAAGATCCTTTTTGATAATCTCATGACCAAAATCCCTTAACGTGAGTTTTCGTTCCACTGAGCGTCAGA
CCCCGTAGAAAAGATCAAAGGATCTTCTTGAGATCCTTTTTTTCTGCGCGTAATCTGCTGCTTGCAAACA
AAAAAACCACCGCTACCAGCGGTGGTTTGTTTGCCGGATCAAGAGCTACCAACTCTTTTTCCGAAGGTAA
CTGGCTTCAGCAGAGCGCAGATACCAAATACTGTTCTTCTAGTGTAGCCGTAGTTAGGCCACCACTTCAA
GAACTCTGTAGCACCGCCTACATACCTCGCTCTGCTAATCCTGTTACCAGTGGCTGCTGCCAGTGGCGAT
AAGTCGTGTCTTACCGGGTTGGACTCAAGACGATAGTTACCGGATAAGGCGCAGCGGTCGGGCTGAACGG
GGGGTTCGTGCACACAGCCCAGCTTGGAGCGAACGACCTACACCGAACTGAGATACCTACAGCGTGAGCT
ATGAGAAAGCGCCACGCTTCCCGAAGGGAGAAAGGCGGACAGGTATCCGGTAAGCGGCAGGGTCGGAACA
GGAGAGCGCACGAGGGAGCTTCCAGGGGGAAACGCCTGGTATCTTTATAGTCCTGTCGGGTTTCGCCACC
TCTGACTTGAGCGTCGATTTTTGTGATGCTCGTCAGGGGGGCGGAGCCTATGGAAAAACGCCAGCAACGC
GGCCTTTTTACGGTTCCTGGCCTTTTGCTGGCCTTTTGCTCACATGTTCTTTCCTGCGTTATCCCCTGAT
TCTGTGGATAACCGTATTACCGCCTTTGAGTGAGCTGATACCGCTCGCCGCAGCCGAACGACCGAGCGCA
GCGAGTCAGTGAGCGAGGAAGCGGAAGA
Features (pLannotate 1.2.2; 30 found; start..end, strand, type, name):
      1..93      +  CDS            lacI (fragment): lac repressor; lacI; The lac repressor binds to the lac operator to inhibit transcription in E. coli. This inhibition can be relieved by adding lactose or isopropyl-β-D-thiogalactopyranoside (IPTG).
    106..127     +  protein_bind   CAP binding site: CAP binding activates transcription in the presence of cAMP. E. coli catabolite activator protein
    142..172     +  promoter       lac promoter: promoter for the E. coli lac operon
    180..196     +  protein_bind   lac operator: The lac repressor binds to the lac operator to inhibit transcription in E. coli. This inhibition can be relieved by adding lactose or isopropyl-β-D-thiogalactopyranoside (IPTG). lac repressor encoded by lacI
    241..259     +  promoter       T3 promoter: promoter for bacteriophage T3 RNA polymerase
    287..513     +  promoter       RSV promoter: Rous sarcoma virus enhancer/promoter
    514..694     +  LTR            5' LTR (truncated): truncated 5' long terminal repeat (LTR) from HIV-1
    741..866     +  misc_feature   HIV-1 Ψ: packaging signal of human immunodeficiency virus type 1
    850..1213    +  CDS            HIV-1 gag (fragment): gag protein from human immunodeficiency virus 1; gag
   1359..1592    +  misc_feature   RRE: The Rev response element (RRE) of HIV-1 allows for Rev-dependent mRNA export from the nucleus to the cytoplasm.
   1969..1995    +  CDS            Rev (fragment): human immunodeficiency virus 1 (HIV-1) Rev protein; rev; enhances nuclear export of unspliced and incompletely spliced viral mRNAs
   2023..2424    +  promoter       SFFV promoter: spleen focus-forming virus long terminal repeat (LTR) promoter
   2434..2457    +  misc_feature   MCS (fragment): pBluescript multiple cloning site
   2488..3084    +  CDS            pac: PUAC_STRAD - Protein predicted: Swiss-Prot protein existence level 4. Detoxification of puromycin. From Streptomyces alboniger.
   3157..3870    +  CDS            EGFP: EGFP is a basic (constitutively fluorescent) green fluorescent protein published in 1996, derived from Aequorea victoria. It is reported to be a rapidly-maturing weak dimer with moderate acid sensitivity.
   3931..4035    +  CDS            Ikzf1 (fragment): IKZF1_MOUSE - Also known as Ikaros, Lyf1, Zfpn1a1, Znfn1a1. Experimental evidence at protein level: Swiss-Prot protein existence level 1. Transcription regulator of hematopoietic cell differentiation. Binds gamma-satellite DNA. Binds with higher affinity to gamma satellite A. Plays a role in the development of lymphocytes, B- and T-cells. Binds and activates the enhancer (delta-A element) of the CD3-delta gene. Repressor of the TDT (terminal deoxynucleotidyltransferase) gene during thymocyte differentiation. Regulates transcription through association with both HDAC-dependent and HDAC-independ
   4108..4149    +  CDS            V5 tag: epitope tag from simian virus 5
   4218..4335    +  misc_feature   cPPT/CTS: central polypurine tract and central termination sequence of HIV-1
   4379..4398    +  intron         EF-1α intron A (fragment): truncated intron upstream of the start codon of human EF-1α
   4414..5002    +  misc_feature   WPRE: woodchuck hepatitis virus posttranscriptional regulatory element
   5053..5072    +  misc_feature   cPPT/CTS (fragment): central polypurine tract and central termination sequence of HIV-1
   5074..5307    +  LTR            3' LTR (ΔU3): self-inactivating 3' long terminal repeat (LTR) from HIV-1
   5385..5506    +  polyA_signal   SV40 poly(A) signal: SV40 polyadenylation signal
   5546..5681    +  rep_origin     SV40 ori: SV40 origin of replication
   5702..5720    -  promoter       T7 promoter: promoter for bacteriophage T7 RNA polymerase
   5728..5883    +  CDS            lacZα (fragment): LacZα fragment of β-galactosidase; lacZ fragment
   5888..6316    +  rep_origin     f1 ori (sequence partly withheld): f1 bacteriophage origin of replication; arrow indicates direction of (+) strand synthesis
   6369..6473    +  promoter       AmpR promoter: bla
   6474..7334    +  CDS            AmpR: β-lactamase; bla; confers resistance to ampicillin, carbenicillin, and related antibiotics
   7505..8093    +  rep_origin     ori: high-copy-number ColE1/pMB1/pBR322/pUC origin of replication
