[The description below was written by a language model from this plasmid's Addgene catalogue record and pLannotate feature annotations shown in this document.]
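Description:
SFFV-IKZF3-CTERM-GFP is a third-generation-style, self-inactivating HIV-1 lentiviral transfer plasmid (about 8.3 kb) that expresses GFP fused at its C terminus to an IKZF3-derived minidegron and a V5 epitope tag. It is maintained in E. coli through a high-copy ColE1/pUC-type origin with ampicillin resistance, and also carries an f1 origin and an SV40 origin. Viral genomic RNA is driven by an RSV promoter fused to a truncated 5' LTR, followed by the Ψ packaging signal with a partial gag sequence and the Rev response element. A WPRE for enhanced transcript expression, a ΔU3 3' LTR and an SV40 polyadenylation signal lie downstream. A cPPT/CTS element is annotated after the expression cassette rather than upstream of it.

The payload is a single SFFV promoter-driven unit. In the feature table the promoter is followed first by the puromycin N-acetyltransferase gene (pac), then EGFP, then a short zinc-finger fragment that the annotation software matched to the related Ikaros family member Ikzf1 but that the catalogue identifies as the IKZF3 minidegron, and finally the V5 tag. The short gap between pac and EGFP suggests the two are linked in one transcript, but no linking element such as a 2A peptide or IRES is annotated, so the record does not state how they are coupled. Puromycin selects transduced mammalian cells. BamHI and EcoRI sites flanking GFP are preserved, so GFP can be replaced with a gene of interest to make a C-terminally degron-tagged protein. The construct comes from a comparative study of conditional degron tags for target validation, where GFP fluorescence serves as a readout of degron-mediated loss of the fusion protein. The catalogue lists the backbone as "SFFV-IKZF5-CTERM", which differs from the plasmid's own IKZF3 naming.
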