Addgene plasmid #185769: SFFV-IKZF3-CTERM-GFP
Purpose: Degron-GFP fusion plasmid with restriction sites BamH1 and EcoR1 around GFP for subcloning
Depositing lab: Alessandra Ianari & William Sellers. Depositing organization: Broad Institute. Publication: Systematic profiling of conditional degron tag technologies for target validation studies. Bondeson DP, Mullin-Bernstein Z, Oliver S, Skipper TA, Atack TC, Bick N, Ching M, Guirguis AA, Kwon J, Langan C, Millson D, Paolella BR, Tran K, Wie SJ, Vazquez F, Tothova Z, Golub TR, Sellers WR, Ianari A. Nat Commun. 2022 Sep 20;13(1):5495. doi: 10.1038/s41467-022-33246-4. PubMed 36127368.
Backbone
  Vector backbone: SFFV-IKZF5-CTERM
  Vector type: Lentiviral
  Selectable markers: Puromycin
Growth in bacteria
  Bacterial resistance: Ampicillin, 100 μg/mL
  Growth temperature: 30°C
  Growth strain: NEB Stable
  Copy number: High Copy
Gene/Insert
  Gene/Insert name: GFP
  Species: Other
  Insert size (bp): 730
  Mutation: none
  Promoter: SFFV
  Tag / fusion protein: V5, IKZF3 minidegron (C terminal on insert)
  Cloning method: Restriction Enzyme; 5′ cloning site BamH1 (not destroyed); 3′ cloning site EcoR1 (not destroyed)
Terms and licenses: Academic/Nonprofit Terms; Industry Terms: Not Available to Industry
How to cite: SFFV-IKZF3-CTERM-GFP was a gift from Alessandra Ianari & William Sellers (Addgene plasmid # 185769 ; http://n2t.net/addgene:185769 ; RRID:Addgene_185769)
